Addgene plasmid #37390: pCB169
Depositing lab: Iain Cheeseman. Depositing organization: Whitehead Institute for Biomedical Research. Publication: Chromosome- and spindle-pole-derived signals generate an intrinsic code for spindle position and orientation. Kiyomitsu T, Cheeseman IM. Nat Cell Biol. 2012 Feb 12;14(3):311-7. doi: 10.1038/ncb2440. PubMed 22327364.
Backbone
  Vector backbone: pBABE
  Modifications to backbone: This contains a blasticidin resistance gene for selection in eukaryotic cells.
  Vector type: Mammalian Expression, Retroviral
  Selectable markers: Blasticidin
Growth in bacteria
  Bacterial resistance: Ampicillin, 100 μg/mL
  Growth temperature: 37°C
  Growth strain: DH5alpha
  Copy number: Unknown
Gene/Insert
  Gene/Insert name: dynein light chain TcTex-type 3 (alt name: DYNLT3)
  Species: H. sapiens (human)
  Insert size (bp): 351
  Entrez Gene: DYNLT3 (a.k.a. RP3, TCTE1L, TCTEX1L)
  Tag / fusion protein: GFP (N terminal on insert); TEV (N terminal on insert); S-tag (N terminal on insert)
  Cloning method: Restriction Enzyme; 5′ cloning site XhoI (not destroyed); 3′ cloning site EcoRI (not destroyed)
  Sequencing primers: 5′ GGCATGGACGAGCTGTACAAG; 3′ GCATTCATTTTATGTTTCAGG
Resource information
  A portion of this plasmid was derived from a plasmid made by: IMAGE, 3448623
Terms and licenses: Academic/Nonprofit Terms; Industry Terms: Not Available to Industry
How to cite: pCB169 was a gift from Iain Cheeseman (Addgene plasmid # 37390 ; http://n2t.net/addgene:37390 ; RRID:Addgene_37390)
