[The description below was written by a language model from this plasmid's Addgene catalogue record and pLannotate feature annotations shown in this document.]
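Description:
pCB169 is a pBABE-based Moloney murine leukemia virus retroviral vector for stable expression of a tagged human dynein light chain in mammalian cells. It is propagated in E. coli through a high-copy ColE1/pUC-type origin and an ampicillin resistance gene (β-lactamase with its own promoter). The proviral region is bounded by MMLV long terminal repeats and carries a packaging signal followed by a truncated gag segment lacking its start codon. Together these allow the transcript to be encapsidated when the plasmid is introduced into a retroviral packaging line, after which the cassette integrates into target cells.

The payload is an open reading frame encoding EGFP, a TEV protease cleavage site, an S-tag and then DYNLT3 (Tctex-type dynein light chain 3, about 350 bp), inserted between XhoI and EcoRI sites. No separate internal promoter is annotated upstream of the fusion, so expression is presumably driven from the 5′ LTR, as is usual for pBABE vectors. The tandem N-terminal tag allows live or fixed fluorescence localisation through GFP. It also supports sequential affinity purification, in which material captured via GFP can be released by TEV cleavage and then recaptured through the S-tag.

Downstream, an SV40 enhancer/early promoter (with an adjacent bacterial EM7 promoter) drives blasticidin S deaminase, which permits selection of transduced cells with blasticidin. The small large T antigen, lacI and MCS fragments in the annotation appear to be backbone remnants rather than functional elements. The associated study concerns signals controlling spindle position and orientation, consistent with using this construct to generate stable cell lines for following or isolating a cytoplasmic dynein subunit.
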