Features (pLannotate 1.2.2; 19 found; start..end, strand, type, name):
      8..477     +  LTR            LTR: long terminal repeat from Moloney murine leukemia virus
    601..875     +  misc_feature   MESV Ψ (fragment): packaging signal of murine embryonic stem cell virus
    934..1350    +  CDS            gag (truncated): truncated Moloney murine leukemia virus (MMLV) gag gene lacking the start codon
   1391..2107    +  CDS            EGFP: EGFP is a basic (constitutively fluorescent) green fluorescent protein published in 1996, derived from Aequorea victoria. It is reported to be a rapidly-maturing weak dimer with moderate acid sensitivity.
   2134..2152    +  misc_feature   MCS (fragment): pBluescript multiple cloning site
   2153..2172    +  CDS            capTEV™ (fragment): composite tag for in vivo biotinylation, TEV protease cleavage, and 6xHis tagging
   2186..2230    +  CDS            S-Tag: affinity and epitope tag derived from pancreatic ribonuclease A
   2255..2602    +  CDS            DYNLT3: DYLT3_HUMAN - Also known as TCTE1L, TCTE1XL. Experimental evidence at protein level: Swiss-Prot protein existence level 1. Acts as one of several non-catalytic accessory components of the cytoplasmic dynein 1 complex that are thought to be involved in linking dynein to cargos and to adapter proteins that regulate dynein function. Cytoplasmic dynein 1 acts as a motor for the intracellular retrograde motility of vesicles and organelles along microtubules. Probably binds BUB3 as part of transport cargo. Required for the efficient progression through mitosis (By similarity). From Homo sapiens (Hum
   2606..2642    +  misc_feature   MCS (fragment): multiple cloning site
   2659..2743    +  CDS            large T antigen (fragment): large T antigen from SV40 (simian virus 40)
   2786..3115    +  promoter       SV40 promoter: SV40 enhancer and early promoter
   3130..3177    +  promoter       EM7 promoter: synthetic bacterial promoter&nbsp
   3196..3594    +  CDS            BSD: blasticidin S deaminase; Aspergillus terreus BSD; confers resistance to blasticidin
   3647..4240    +  LTR            LTR: long terminal repeat from Moloney murine leukemia virus
   4249..4295    +  LTR            5' LTR (truncated) (fragment): truncated long terminal repeat from Moloney murine sarcoma virus
   4378..4426    -  CDS            lacI (fragment): lac repressor; lacI; The lac repressor binds to the lac operator to inhibit transcription in E. coli. This inhibition can be relieved by adding lactose or isopropyl-β-D-thiogalactopyranoside (IPTG).
   4612..5200    -  rep_origin     ori: high-copy-number ColE1/pMB1/pBR322/pUC origin of replication
   5378..6238    -  CDS            AmpR: β-lactamase; bla; confers resistance to ampicillin, carbenicillin, and related antibiotics
   6239..6343    -  promoter       AmpR promoter: bla
>Addgene plasmid #37390 | pCB169 | depositor full sequence | sequence record 47122 | pCB169 sequence 6366 bps
CTGCAGCCTGAATATGGGCCAAACAGGATATCTGTGGTAAGCAGTTCCTGCCCCGGCTCAGGGCCAAGAA
CAGATGGAACAGCTGAATATGGGCCAAACAGGATATCTGTGGTAAGCAGTTCCTGCCCCGGCTCAGGGCC
AAGAACAGATGGTCCCCAGATGCGGTCCAGCCCTCAGCAGTTTCTAGAGAACCATCAGATGTTTCCAGGG
TGCCCCAAGGACCTGAAATGACCCTGTGCCTTATTTGAACTAACCAATCAGTTCGCTTCTCGCTTCTGTT
CGCGCGCTTCTGCTCCCCGAGCTCAATAAAAGAGCCCACAACCCCTCACTCGGGGCGCCAGTCCTCCGAT
TGACTGAGTCGCCCGGGTACCCGTGTATCCAATAAACCCTCTTGCAGTTGCATCCGACTTGTGGTCTCGC
TGTTCCTTGGGAGGGTCTCCTCTGAGTGATTGACTACCCGTCAGCGGGGGTCTTTCATTTGGGGGCTCGT
CCGGGATCGGGAGACCCCTGCCCAGGGACCACCGACCCACCACCGGGAGGTAAGCTGGCCAGCAACTTAT
CTGTGTCTGTCCGATTGTCTAGTGTCTATGACTGATTTTATGCGCCTGCGTCGGTACTAGTTAGCTAACT
AGCTCTGTATCTGGCGGACCCGTGGTGGAACTGACGAGTTCTGAACACCCGGCCGCAACCCTGGGAGACG
TCCCAGGGACTTTGGGGGCCGTTTTTGTGGCCCGACCTGAGGAAGGGAGTCGATGTGGAATCCGACCCCG
TCAGGATATGTGGTTCTGGTAGGAGACGAGAACCTAAAACAGTTCCCGCCTCCGTCTGAATTTTTGCTTT
CGGTTTGGAACCGAAGCCGCGCGTCTTGTCTGCTGCAGCATCGTTCTGTGTTGTCTCTGTCTGACTGTGT
TTCTGTATTTGTCTGAAAATTAGGGCCAGACTGTTACCACTCCCTTAAGTTTGACCTTAGATCACTGGAA
AGATGTCGAGCGGCTCGCTCACAACCAGTCGGTAGATGTCAAGAAGAGACGTTGGGTTACCTTCTGCTCT
GCAGAATGGCCAACCTTTAACGTCGGATGGCCGCGAGACGGCACCTTTAACCGAGACCTCATCACCCAGG
TTAAGATCAAGGTCTTTTCACCTGGCCCGCATGGACACCCAGACCAGGTCCCCTACATCGTGACCTGGGA
AGCCTTGGCTTTTGACCCCCCTCCCTGGGTCAAGCCCTTTGTACACCCTAAGCCTCCGCCTCCTCTTCTT
CCATCCGCGCCGTCTCTCCCCCTTGAACCTCCTCTTTCGACCCCGCCTCAATCCTCCCTTTATCCAGCCC
TCACTCCTTCTCTAGGCGCCGGCCGGATCCCAGTGTGGTGGTACGCTACCGGTCGCCACCATGGTGAGCA
AGGGCGAGGAGCTGTTCACCGGGGTGGTGCCCATCCTGGTCGAGCTGGACGGCGACGTAAACGGCCACAA
GTTCAGCGTGTCCGGCGAGGGCGAGGGCGATGCCACCTACGGCAAGCTGACCCTGAAGTTCATCTGCACC
ACCGGCAAGCTGCCCGTGCCCTGGCCCACCCTCGTGACCACCCTGACCTACGGCGTGCAGTGCTTCAGCC
GCTACCCCGACCACATGAAGCAGCACGACTTCTTCAAGTCCGCCATGCCCGAAGGCTACGTCCAGGAGCG
CACCATCTTCTTCAAGGACGACGGCAACTACAAGACCCGCGCCGAGGTGAAGTTCGAGGGCGACACCCTG
GTGAACCGCATCGAGCTGAAGGGCATCGACTTCAAGGAGGACGGCAACATCCTGGGGCACAAGCTGGAGT
ACAACTACAACAGCCACAACGTCTATATCATGGCCGACAAGCAGAAGAACGGCATCAAGGTGAACTTCAA
GATCCGCCACAACATCGAGGACGGCAGCGTGCAGCTCGCCGACCACTACCAGCAGAACACCCCCATCGGC
GACGGCCCCGTGCTGCTGCCCGACAACCACTACCTGAGCACCCAGTCCGCCCTGAGCAAAGACCCCAACG
AGAAGCGCGATCACATGGTCCTGCTGGAGTTCGTGACCGCCGCCGGGATCACTCTCGGCATGGACGAGCT
GTACAAGTCCGGAGGGGATCGGTGGAGCTCCACCGGTGGCGGCCGCTCTAGAGAGAATCTTTATTTTCAG
GGCGCCGCCAAATTCAAAGAAACCGCTGCTGCTAAATTCGAACGCCAGCACATGGACAGCGGAGGTGGAG
GTACTAGTCTCGAGATGGAGGAGTACCATCGCCACTGCGACGAGGTTGGCTTCAATGCTGAGGAAGCCCA
CAATATTGTCAAAGAGTGTGTAGATGGGGTTTTAGGTGGTGAAGATTATAATCACAACAACATCAACCAG
TGGACTGCAAGCATAGTGGAACAATCCTTAACACACCTGGTTAAGTTGGGAAAAGCCTATAAATATATTG
TGACCTGTGCAGTGGTCCAGAAGAGCGCATATGGCTTTCACACAGCCAGCTCCTGTTTTTGGGATACCAC
ATCTGATGGAACCTGTACCGTAAGATGGGAGAACCGGACCATGAACTGTATTGTCAACGTTTTTGCCATT
GCTATTGTTCTTTAAGAATTCTGCAGTCGACGGTACCGCGGGCCCGGGATCCACCGGATCTAGATAACTG
ATCATAATCAGCCATACCACATTTGTAGAGGTTTTACTTGCTTTAAAAAACCTCCCACACCTCCCCCTGA
ACCTGAAACATAAAATGAATGCAATTCGCCAGCACAGTGGTCGACCCTGTGGAATGTGTGTCAGTTAGGG
TGTGGAAAGTCCCCAGGCTCCCCAGCAGGCAGAAGTATGCAAAGCATGCATCTCAATTAGTCAGCAACCA
GGTGTGGAAAGTCCCCAGGCTCCCCAGCAGGCAGAAGTATGCAAAGCATGCATCTCAATTAGTCAGCAAC
CATAGTCCCGCCCCTAACTCCGCCCATCCCGCCCCTAACTCCGCCCAGTTCCGCCCATTCTCCGCCCCAT
GGCTGACTAATTTTTTTTATTTATGCAGAGGCCGAGGCCGCCTCGGCCTCTGAGCTATTCCAGAAGTAGT
GAGGAGGCTTTTTTGGAGGCCTAGGCTTTTGCAAAAAGCTTGAGCACGTGTTGACAATTAATCATCGGCA
TAGTATATCGGCATAGTATAATACGACAAGGTGAGGAACTAAACCATGGCCAAGCCTTTGTCTCAAGAAG
AATCCACCCTCATTGAAAGAGCAACGGCTACAATCAACAGCATCCCCATCTCTGAAGACTACAGCGTCGC
CAGCGCAGCTCTCTCTAGCGACGGCCGCATCTTCACTGGTGTCAATGTATATCATTTTACTGGGGGACCT
TGTGCAGAACTCGTGGTGCTGGGCACTGCTGCTGCTGCGGCAGCTGGCAACCTGACTTGTATCGTCGCGA
TCGGAAATGAGAACAGGGGCATCTTGAGCCCCTGCGGACGGTGCCGACAGGTGCTTCTCGATCTGCATCC
TGGGATCAAAGCCATAGTGAAGGACAGTGATGGACAGCCGACGGCAGTTGGGATTCGTGAATTGCTGCCC
TCTGGTTATGTGTGGGAGGGCTAAGCACTTCATCGATAAAATAAAAGATTTTATTTAGTCTCCAGAAAAA
GGGGGGAATGAAAGACCCCACCTGTAGGTTTGGCAAGCTAGCTTAAGTAACGCCATTTTGCAAGGCATGG
AAAAATACATAACTGAGAATAGAGAAGTTCAGATCAAGGTCAGGAACAGATGGAACAGCTGAATATGGGC
CAAACAGGATATCTGTGGTAAGCAGTTCCTGCCCCGGCTCAGGGCCAAGAACAGATGGAACAGCTGAATA
TGGGCCAAACAGGATATCTGTGGTAAGCAGTTCCTGCCCCGGCTCAGGGCCAAGAACAGATGGTCCCCAG
ATGCGGTCCAGCCCTCAGCAGTTTCTAGAGAACCATCAGATGTTTCCAGGGTGCCCCAAGGACCTGAAAT
GACCCTGTGCCTTATTTGAACTAACCAATCAGTTCGCTTCTCGCTTCTGTTCGCGCGCTTCTGCTCCCCG
AGCTCAATAAAAGAGCCCACAACCCCTCACTCGGGGCGCCAGTCCTCCGATTGACTGAGTCGCCCGGGTA
CCCGTGTATCCAATAAACCCTCTTGCAGTTGCATCCGACTTGTGGTCTCGCTGTTCCTTGGGAGGGTCTC
CTCTGAGTGATTGACTACCCGTCAGCGGGGGTCTTTCATTTCCGACTTGTGGTCTCGCTGCCTTGGGAGG
GTCTCCTCTGAGTGATTGACTACCCGTCAGCGGGGGTCTTCACATGCAGCATGTATCAAAATTAATTTGG
TTTTTTTTCTTAAGTATTTACATTAAATGGCCATAGTTGCATTAATGAATCGGCCAACGCGCGGGGAGAG
GCGGTTTGCGTATTGGCGCTCTTCCGCTTCCTCGCTCACTGACTCGCTGCGCTCGGTCGTTCGGCTGCGG
CGAGCGGTATCAGCTCACTCAAAGGCGGTAATACGGTTATCCACAGAATCAGGGGATAACGCAGGAAAGA
ACATGTGAGCAAAAGGCCAGCAAAAGGCCAGGAACCGTAAAAAGGCCGCGTTGCTGGCGTTTTTCCATAG
GCTCCGCCCCCCTGACGAGCATCACAAAAATCGACGCTCAAGTCAGAGGTGGCGAAACCCGACAGGACTA
TAAAGATACCAGGCGTTTCCCCCTGGAAGCTCCCTCGTGCGCTCTCCTGTTCCGACCCTGCCGCTTACCG
GATACCTGTCCGCCTTTCTCCCTTCGGGAAGCGTGGCGCTTTCTCATAGCTCACGCTGTAGGTATCTCAG
TTCGGTGTAGGTCGTTCGCTCCAAGCTGGGCTGTGTGCACGAACCCCCCGTTCAGCCCGACCGCTGCGCC
TTATCCGGTAACTATCGTCTTGAGTCCAACCCGGTAAGACACGACTTATCGCCACTGGCAGCAGCCACTG
GTAACAGGATTAGCAGAGCGAGGTATGTAGGCGGTGCTACAGAGTTCTTGAAGTGGTGGCCTAACTACGG
CTACACTAGAAGGACAGTATTTGGTATCTGCGCTCTGCTGAAGCCAGTTACCTTCGGAAAAAGAGTTGGT
AGCTCTTGATCCGGCAAACAAACCACCGCTGGTAGCGGTGGTTTTTTTGTTTGCAAGCAGCAGATTACGC
GCAGAAAAAAAGGATCTCAAGAAGATCCTTTGATCTTTTCTACGGGGTCTGACGCTCAGTGGAACGAAAA
CTCACGTTAAGGGATTTTGGTCATGAGATTATCAAAAAGGATCTTCACCTAGATCCTTTTAAATTAAAAA
TGAAGTTTGCGGCCGCAAATCAATCTAAAGTATATATGAGTAAACTTGGTCTGACAGTTACCAATGCTTA
ATCAGTGAGGCACCTATCTCAGCGATCTGTCTATTTCGTTCATCCATAGTTGCCTGACTCCCCGTCGTGT
AGATAACTACGATACGGGAGGGCTTACCATCTGGCCCCAGTGCTGCAATGATACCGCGAGACCCACGCTC
ACCGGCTCCAGATTTATCAGCAATAAACCAGCCAGCCGGAAGGGCCGAGCGCAGAAGTGGTCCTGCAACT
TTATCCGCCTCCATCCAGTCTATTAATTGTTGCCGGGAAGCTAGAGTAAGTAGTTCGCCAGTTAATAGTT
TGCGCAACGTTGTTGCCATTGCTACAGGCATCGTGGTGTCACGCTCGTCGTTTGGTATGGCTTCATTCAG
CTCCGGTTCCCAACGATCAAGGCGAGTTACATGATCCCCCATGTTGTGCAAAAAAGCGGTTAGCTCCTTC
GGTCCTCCGATCGTTGTCAGAAGTAAGTTGGCCGCAGTGTTATCACTCATGGTTATGGCAGCACTGCATA
ATTCTCTTACTGTCATGCCATCCGTAAGATGCTTTTCTGTGACTGGTGAGTACTCAACCAAGTCATTCTG
AGAATAGTGTATGCGGCGACCGAGTTGCTCTTGCCCGGCGTCAACACGGGATAATACCGCGCCACATAGC
AGAACTTTAAAAGTGCTCATCATTGGAAAACGTTCTTCGGGGCGAAAACTCTCAAGGATCTTACCGCTGT
TGAGATCCAGTTCGATGTAACCCACTCGTGCACCCAACTGATCTTCAGCATCTTTTACTTTCACCAGCGT
TTCTGGGTGAGCAAAAACAGGAAGGCAAAATGCCGCAAAAAAGGGAATAAGGGCGACACGGAAATGTTGA
ATACTCATACTCTTCCTTTTTCAATATTATTGAAGCATTTATCAGGGTTATTGTCTCATGAGCGGATACA
TATTTGAATGTATTTAGAAAAATAAACAAATAGGGGTTCCGCGCACATTTCCCCGAAAAGTGCCAC
