>Addgene plasmid #37390 | pCB169 | addgene partial sequence | sequence record 48338 | EGFP-C 5'-CATGGTCCTGCTGGAGTTCGTG-3'
TCGGCATGGACGAGCTGTACAAGTCCGGAGGGGATCGGTGGAGCTCCACCGGTGGCGGCCGCTCTAGAGA
GAATCTTTATTTTCAGGGCGCCGCCAAATTCAAAGAAACCGCTGCTGCTAAATTCGAACGCCAGCACATG
GACAGCGGAGGTGGAGGTACTAGTCTCGAGATGGAGGAGTACCATCGCCACTGCGACGAGGTTGGCTTCA
ATGCTGAGGAAGCCCACAATATTGTCAAAGAGTGTGTAGATGGGGTTTTAGGTGGTGAAGATTATAATCA
CAACAACATCAACCAGTGGACTGCAAGCATAGTGGAACAATCCTTAACACACCTGGTTAAGTTGGGAAAA
GCCTATAAATATATTGTGACCTGTGCAGTGGTCCAGAAGAGCGCATATGGCTTTCACACAGCCAGCTCCT
GTTTTTGGGATACCACATCTGATGGAACCTGTACCGTAAGATGGGAGAACCGGACCATGAACTGTATTGT
CAACGTTTTTGCCATTGCTATTGTTCTTTAAGAATTCTGCAGTCGACGGTACCGCGGGCCCGGGATCCAC
CGGATCTAGATAACTGATCATAATCAGCCATACCACATTTGTAGAGGTTTTACTTGCTTTAAAAAACCTC
CCACA
